Addgene plasmid #73934: pMU103
Purpose: This is hpRNA construct for gene silencing in soybean seeds. Soybean seed specific promoter, Glycinin gene promoter, is used.
Depositing lab: Zhanyuan Zhang. Depositing organization: University of Missouri at Columbia. Publication: Silencing of GmFAD3 gene by siRNA leads to low alpha-linolenic acids (18:3) of fad3-mutant phenotype in soybean [Glycine max (Merr.)]. Flores T, Karpova O, Su X, Zeng P, Bilyeu K, Sleper DA, Nguyen HT, Zhang ZJ. Transgenic Res. 2008 Oct;17(5):839-50. doi: 10.1007/s11248-008-9167-6. Epub 2008 Feb 7. PubMed 18256901.
Backbone
  Vector backbone: pPZP201
  Backbone size w/o insert (bp): 7132
  Total vector size (bp): 11499
  Modifications to backbone: bar and GUS genes cassettes were inserted to the multiple cloning sites
  Vector type: Plant Expression
  Selectable markers: aadA
Growth in bacteria
  Bacterial resistance: Spectinomycin, 50 μg/mL
  Growth temperature: 37°C
  Growth strain: DH5alpha
  Growth instructions: 28 C is needed to grow Agrobacterium cells. SmR gene confers resistance to spectinomycin and streptomycin in bacteria
  Copy number: High Copy
Gene/Insert
  Gene/Insert name: bar and GUS cassettes
  Species: bacteria
  Promoter: 35S
  Cloning method: Restriction Enzyme; 5′ cloning site EcoR I (destroyed during cloning); 3′ cloning site Hind III (not destroyed)
  Sequencing primers: 5′ gaagtccagctgccagaaac; 3′ agtcgaccgtgtacgtctcc
Terms and licenses: Academic/Nonprofit Terms; Industry Terms: Not Available to Industry
Depositor comments: Discrepancies between Depositor's full sequence and Addgene's QC sequence are not of functional concern.
How to cite: pMU103 was a gift from Zhanyuan Zhang (Addgene plasmid # 73934 ; http://n2t.net/addgene:73934 ; RRID:Addgene_73934)
