[The description below was written by a language model from this plasmid's Addgene catalogue record and pLannotate feature annotations shown in this document.]
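Description:
pMU103 is a binary plant-expression vector built on the pPZP201 backbone, intended for Agrobacterium-mediated transformation and designed as a hairpin RNA (hpRNA) construct for gene silencing in soybean seeds. At 11,499 bp, it carries two replication systems. A ColE1/pBR322-type origin with the bom mobilisation region supports high-copy maintenance in E. coli. The pVS1 oriV, together with the RepA replication and StaA stability proteins, supports replication and stable inheritance in Agrobacterium. Bacterial selection relies on the aadA (SmR) gene, which confers resistance to spectinomycin and streptomycin.

The payload lies between the nopaline-type left and right T-DNA border repeats. Next to the left border is a plant selectable marker cassette in which the CaMV 35S promoter, followed by a tobacco etch virus-type 5′ leader, drives the bar gene. This gene encodes phosphinothricin acetyltransferase, which allows glufosinate/bialaphos selection of transformed tissue. Towards the right border there is a full octopine synthase (OCS) terminator, a roughly 1.9 kb unannotated stretch, and a second, partial OCS terminator fragment.

The catalogue entry states that a seed-specific soybean glycinin promoter is used for the silencing cassette and that GUS sequence was inserted along with bar. However, neither the glycinin promoter nor GUS was detected by the automated annotation, so their positions and arrangement, presumably within the unannotated region, cannot be confirmed from the feature table. The record also does not name a silencing target carried in this plasmid. The associated publication concerns siRNA-mediated silencing of GmFAD3 to lower alpha-linolenic acid in soybean seed, which suggests pMU103 served in that work as a seed-specific hpRNA vector.
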