Features (pLannotate 1.2.2; 22 found; start..end, strand, type, name):
    226..627     +  CDS            Y4CG_SINFN (fragment): Protein inferred from homology: Swiss-Prot protein existence level 3. From Sinorhizobium fredii (strain NBRC 101917 / NGR234).
   1187..1816    +  CDS            pVS1 StaA: stability protein from the Pseudomonas plasmid pVS1 (Heeb et al., 2000)
   2249..3317    +  CDS            pVS1 RepA (fragment): replication protein from the Pseudomonas plasmid pVS1 (Heeb et al., 2000)
   3383..3577    +  rep_origin     pVS1 oriV: origin of replication for the Pseudomonas plasmid pVS1 (Heeb et al., 2000)
   3780..3819    +  CDS            rop (fragment): Rop protein, which maintains plasmids at low copy number; rop
   3921..4061    +  misc_feature   bom: basis of mobility region from pBR322
   4247..4835    -  rep_origin     ori: high-copy-number ColE1/pMB1/pBR322/pUC origin of replication
   5079..5866    -  CDS            SmR (fragment): aminoglycoside adenylyltransferase (Murphy, 1985); aadA; confers resistance to spectinomycin and streptomycin
   5877..5933    -  CDS            GmR (fragment): gentamycin acetyltransferase; aacC1; confers resistance to gentamycin
   6023..6160    +  CDS            int (fragment): INT2_ECOLX - Protein inferred from homology: Swiss-Prot protein existence level 3. Putative integrase believed to be involved in the insertion of antibiotic resistance genes into plasmids and transposons. From Escherichia coli.
   6398..6422    +  misc_feature   LB T-DNA repeat: left border repeat from nopaline C58 T-DNA
   6500..6654    -  CDS            lacZα (fragment): LacZα fragment of β-galactosidase; lacZ fragment
   7223..7771    -  CDS            bar: PAT_STRHY - Experimental evidence at protein level: Swiss-Prot protein existence level 1. Inactivates phosphinothricin (PPT) by transfer of an acetyl group from acetyl CoA. Can also acetylate demethylphosphinothricin but not PTT or glutamate. This enzyme is an effector of phosphinothricin tripeptide (PTT or bialaphos) resistance. From Streptomyces hygroscopicus. Introduced by genetic manipulation and expressed in glufosinate-tolerant maize by Dekalb Genetics.
   7846..7882    -  ncRNA          PK1-TEV CVMV: Accession: RF01102 - 5'-leader pseudoknot of TEV/CVMV
   7923..8267    -  promoter       CaMV 35S promoter: strong constitutive promoter from cauliflower mosaic virus
   7924..7970    -  promoter       minimal CaMV 35S promoter: minimal 35S promoter from cauliflower mosaic virus
   8342..8361    +  misc_feature   MCS (fragment): pUC18/19 multiple cloning site
   8363..8383    -  misc_feature   MCS (fragment): pUC18/19 multiple cloning site
   8384..9091    -  terminator     OCS terminator: octopine synthase terminator
  11012..11140   +  terminator     OCS terminator (fragment): octopine synthase terminator
  11149..11303   +  CDS            lacZα (fragment): LacZα fragment of β-galactosidase; lacZ fragment
  11362..11386   +  misc_feature   RB T-DNA repeat: right border repeat from nopaline C58 T-DNA
>Addgene plasmid #73934 | pMU103 | depositor full sequence | sequence record 139933 | pMU103 sequence 11499 bps
AGTACTTTGATCCAACCCCTCCGCTGCTATAGTGCAGTCGGCTTCTGACGTTCAGTGCAGCCGTCTTCTG
AAAACGACATGTCGCACAAGTCCTAAGTTACGCGACAGGCTGCCGCCCTGCCCTTTTCCTGGCGTTTTCT
TGTCGCGTGTTTTAGTCGCATAAAGTAGAATACTTGCGACTAGAACCGGAGACATTACGCCATGAACAAG
AGCGCCGCCGCTGGCCTGCTGGGCTATGCCCGCGTCAGCACCGACGACCAGGACTTGACCAACCAACGGG
CCGAACTGCACGCGGCCGGCTGCACCAAGCTGTTTTCCGAGAAGATCACCGGCACCAGGCGCGACCGCCC
GGAGCTGGCCAGGATGCTTGACCACCTACGCCCTGGCGACGTTGTGACAGTGACCAGGCTAGACCGCCTG
GCCCGCAGCACCCGCGACCTACTGGACATTGCCGAGCGCATCCAGGAGGCCGGCGCGGGCCTGCGTAGCC
TGGCAGAGCCGTGGGCCGACACCACCACGCCGGCCGGCCGCATGGTGTTGACCGTGTTCGCCGGCATTGC
CGAGTTCGAGCGTTCCCTAATCATCGACCGCACCCGGAGCGGGCGCGAGGCCGCCAAGGCCCGAGGCGTG
AAGTTTGGCCCCCGCCCTACCCTCACCCCGGCACAGATCGCGCACGCCCGCGAGCTGATCGACCAGGAAG
GCCGCACCGTGAAAGAGGCGGCTGCACTGCTTGGCGTGCATCGCTCGACCCTGTACCGCGCACTTGAGCG
CAGCGAGGAAGTGACGCCCACCGAGGCCAGGCGGCGCGGTGCCTTCCGTGAGGACGCATTGACCGAGGCC
GACGCCCTGGCGGCCGCCGAGAATGAACGCCAAGAGGAACAAGCATGAAACCGCACCAGGACGGCCAGGA
CGAACCGTTTTTCATTACCGAAGAGATCGAGGCGGAGATGATCGCGGCCGGGTACGTGTTCGAGCCGCCC
GCGCACGTCTCAACCGTGCGGCTGCATGAAATCCTGGCCGGTTTGTCTGATGCCAAGCTGGCGGCCTGGC
CGGCCAGCTTGGCCGCTGAAGAAACCGAGCGCCGCCGTCTAAAAAGGTGATGTGTATTTGAGTAAAACAG
CTTGCGTCATGCGGTCGCTGCGTATATGATGCGATGAGTAAATAAACAAATACGCAAGGGGAACGCATGA
AGGTTATCGCTGTACTTAACCAGAAAGGCGGGTCAGGCAAGACGACCATCGCAACCCATCTAGCCCGCGC
CCTGCAACTCGCCGGGGCCGATGTTCTGTTAGTCGATTCCGATCCCCAGGGCAGTGCCCGCGATTGGGCG
GCCGTGCGGGAAGATCAACCGCTAACCGTTGTCGGCATCGACCGCCCGACGATTGACCGCGACGTGAAGG
CCATCGGCCGGCGCGACTTCGTAGTGATCGACGGAGCGCCCCAGGCGGCGGACTTGGCTGTGTCCGCGAT
CAAGGCAGCCGACTTCGTGCTGATTCCGGTGCAGCCAAGCCCTTACGACATATGGGCCACCGCCGACCTG
GTGGAGCTGGTTAAGCAGCGCATTGAGGTCACGGATGGAAGGCTACAAGCGGCCTTTGTCGTGTCGCGGG
CGATCAAAGGCACGCGCATCGGCGGTGAGGTTGCCGAGGCGCTGGCCGGGTACGAGCTGCCCATTCTTGA
GTCCCGTATCACGCAGCGCGTGAGCTACCCAGGCACTGCCGCCGCCGGCACAACCGTTCTTGAATCAGAA
CCCGAGGGCGACGCTGCCCGCGAGGTCCAGGCGCTGGCCGCTGAAATTAAATCAAAACTCATTTGAGTTA
ATGAGGTAAAGAGAAAATGAGCAAAAGCACAAACACGCTAAGTGCCGGCCGTCCGAGCGCACGCAGCAGC
AAGGCTGCAACGTTGGCCAGCCTGGCAGACACGCCAGCCATGAAGCGGGTCAACTTTCAGTTGCCGGCGG
AGGATCACACCAAGCTGAAGATGTACGCGGTACGCCAAGGCAAGACCATTACCGAGCTGCTATCTGAATA
CATCGCGCAGCTACCAGAGTAAATGAGCAAATGAATAAATGAGTAGATGAATTTTAGCGGCTAAAGGAGG
CGGCATGGAAAATCAAGAACAACCAGGCACCGACGCCGTGGAATGCCCCATGTGTGGAGGAACGGGCGGT
TGGCCAGGCGTAAGCGGCTGGGTTGTCTGCCGGCCCTGCAATGGCACTGGAACCCCCAAGCCCGAGGAAT
CGGCGTGACGGTCGCAAACCATCCGGCCCGGTACAAATCGGCGCGGCGCTGGGTGATGACCTGGTGGAGA
AGTTGAAGGCCGCGCAGGCCGCCCAGCGGCAACGCATCGAGGCAGAAGCACGCCCCGGTGAATCGTGGCA
AGCGGCCGCTGATCGAATCCGCAAAGAATCCCGGCAACCGCCGGCAGCCGGTGCGCCGTCGATTAGGAAG
CCGCCCAAGGGCGACGAGCAACCAGATTTTTTCGTTCCGATGCTCTATGACGTGGGCACCCGCGATAGTC
GCAGCATCATGGACGTGGCCGTTTTCCGTCTGTCGAAGCGTGACCGACGAGCTGGCGAGGTGATCCGCTA
CGAGCTTCCAGACGGGCACGTAGAGGTTTCCGCAGGGCCGGCCGGCATGGCCAGTGTGTGGGATTACGAC
CTGGTACTGATGGCGGTTTCCCATCTAACCGAATCCATGAACCGATACCGGGAAGGGAAGGGAGACAAGC
CCGGCCGCGTGTTCCGTCCACACGTTGCGGACGTACTCAAGTTCTGCCGGCGAGCCGATGGCGGAAAGCA
GAAAGACGACCTGGTAGAAACCTGCATTCGGTTAAACACCACGCACGTTGCCATGCAGCGTACGAAGAAG
GCCAAGAACGGCCGCCTGGTGACGGTATCCGAGGGTGAAGCCTTGATTAGCCGCTACAAGATCGTAAAGA
GCGAAACCGGGCGGCCGGAGTACATCGAGATCGAGCTAGCTGATTGGATGTACCGCGAGATCACAGAAGG
CAAGAACCCGGACGTGCTGACGGTTCACCCCGATTACTTTTTGATCGATCCCGGCATCGGCCGTTTTCTC
TACCGCCTGGCACGCCGCGCCGCAGGCAAGGCAGAAGCCAGATGGTTGTTCAAGACGATCTACGAACGCA
GTGGCAGCGCCGGAGAGTTCAAGAAGTTCTGTTTCACCGTGCGCAAGCTGATCGGGTCAAATGACCTGCC
GGAGTACGATTTGAAGGAGGAGGCGGGGCAGGCTGGCCCGATCCTAGTCATGCGCTACCGCAACCTGATC
GAGGGCGAAGCATCCGCCGGTTCCTAATGTACGGAGCAGATGCTAGGGCAAATTGCCCTAGCAGGGGAAA
AAGGTCGAAAAGGTCTCTTTCCTGTGGATAGCACGTACATTGGGAACCCAAAGCCGTACATTGGGAACCG
GAACCCGTACATTGGGAACCCAAAGCCGTACATTGGGAACCGGTCACACATGTAAGTGACTGATATAAAA
GAGAAAAAAGGCGATTTTTCCGCCTAAAACTCTTTAAAACTTATTAAAACTCTTAAAACCCGCCTGGCCT
GTGCATAACTGTCTGGCCAGCGCACAGCCGAAGAGCTGCAAAAAGCGCCTACCCTTCGGTCGCTGCGCTC
CCTACGCCCCGCCGCTTCGCGTCGGCCTATCGCGGCCGCTGGCCGCTCAAAAATGGCTGGCCTACGGCCA
GGCAATCTACCAGGGCGCGGACAAGCCGCGCCGTCGCCACTCGACCGCCGGCGCCCACATCAAGGCACCC
TGCCTCGCGCGTTTCGGTGATGACGGTGAAAACCTCTGACACATGCAGCTCCCGGAGACGGTCACAGCTT
GTCTGTAAGCGGATGCCGGGAGCAGACAAGCCCGTCAGGGCGCGTCAGCGGGTGTTGGCGGGTGTCGGGG
CGCAGCCATGACCCAGTCACGTAGCGATAGCGGAGTGTATACTGGCTTAACTATGCGGCATCAGAGCAGA
TTGTACTGAGAGTGCACCATATGCGGTGTGAAATACCGCACAGATGCGTAAGGAGAAAATACCGCATCAG
GCGCTCTTCCGCTTCCTCGCTCACTGACTCGCTGCGCTCGGTCGTTCGGCTGCGGCGAGCGGTATCAGCT
CACTCAAAGGCGGTAATACGGTTATCCACAGAATCAGGGGATAACGCAGGAAAGAACATGTGAGCAAAAG
GCCAGCAAAAGGCCAGGAACCGTAAAAAGGCCGCGTTGCTGGCGTTTTTCCATAGGCTCCGCCCCCCTGA
CGAGCATCACAAAAATCGACGCTCAAGTCAGAGGTGGCGAAACCCGACAGGACTATAAAGATACCAGGCG
TTTCCCCCTGGAAGCTCCCTCGTGCGCTCTCCTGTTCCGACCCTGCCGCTTACCGGATACCTGTCCGCCT
TTCTCCCTTCGGGAAGCGTGGCGCTTTCTCATAGCTCACGCTGTAGGTATCTCAGTTCGGTGTAGGTCGT
TCGCTCCAAGCTGGGCTGTGTGCACGAACCCCCCGTTCAGCCCGACCGCTGCGCCTTATCCGGTAACTAT
CGTCTTGAGTCCAACCCGGTAAGACACGACTTATCGCCACTGGCAGCAGCCACTGGTAACAGGATTAGCA
GAGCGAGGTATGTAGGCGGTGCTACAGAGTTCTTGAAGTGGTGGCCTAACTACGGCTACACTAGAAGGAC
AGTATTTGGTATCTGCGCTCTGCTGAAGCCAGTTACCTTCGGAAAAAGAGTTGGTAGCTCTTGATCCGGC
AAACAAACCACCGCTGGTAGCGGTGGTTTTTTTGTTTGCAAGCAGCAGATTACGCGCAGAAAAAAAGGAT
CTCAAGAAGATCCTTTGATCTTTTCTACGGGGTCTGACGCTCAGTGGAACGAAAACTCACGTTAAGGGAT
TTTGGTCATGCATGATATATCTCCCAATTTGTGTAGGGCTTATTATGCACGCTTAAAAATAATAAAAGCA
GACTTGACCTGATAGTTTGGCTGTGAGCAATTATGTGCTTAGTGCATCTAATCGCTTGAGTTAACGCCGG
CGAAGCGGCGTCGGCTTGAACGAATTTCTAGCTAGACATTATTTGCCGACTACCTTGGTGATCTCGCCTT
TCACGTAGTGGACAAATTCTTCCAACTGATCTGCGCGCGAGGCCAAGCGATCTTCTTCTTGTCCAAGATA
AGCCTGTCTAGCTTCAAGTATGACGGGCTGATACTGGGCCGGCAGGCGCTCCATTGCCCAGTCGGCAGCG
ACATCCTTCGGCGCGATTTTGCCGGTTACTGCGCTGTACCAAATGCGGGACAACGTAAGCACTACATTTC
GCTCATCGCCAGCCCAGTCGGGCGGCGAGTTCCATAGCGTTAAGGTTTCATTTAGCGCCTCAAATAGATC
CTGTTCAGGAACCGGATCAAAGAGTTCCTCCGCCGCTGGACCTACCAAGGCAACGCTATGTTCTCTTGCT
TTTGTCAGCAAGATAGCCAGATCAATGTCGATCGTGGCTGGCTCGAAGATACCTGCAAGAATGTCATTGC
GCTGCCATTCTCCAAATTGCAGTTCGCGCTTAGCTGGATAACGCCACGGAATGATGTCGTCGTGCACAAC
AATGGTGACTTCTACAGCGCGGAGAATCTCGCTCTCTCCAGGGGAAGCCGAAGTTTCCAAAAGGTCGTTG
ATCAAAGCTCGCCGCGTTGTTTCATCAAGCCTTACGGTCACCGTAACCAGCAAATCAATATCACTGTGTG
GCTTCAGGCCGCCATCCACTGCGGAGCCGTACAAATGTACGGCCAGCAACGTCGGTTCGAGATGGCGCTC
GATGACGCCAACTACCTCTGATAGTTGAGTCGATACTTCGGCGATCACCGCTTCCCCCATGATGTTTAAC
TTTGTTTTAGGGCGACTGCCCTGCTGCGTAACATCGTTGCTGCTCCATAACATCAAACATCGACCCACGG
CGTAACGCGCTTGCTGCTTGGATGCCCGAGGCATAGACTGTACCCCAAAAAAACATGTCATAACAAGAAG
CCATGAAAACCGCCACTGCGCCGTTACCACCGCTGCGTTCGGTCAAGGTTCTGGACCAGTTGCGTGACGG
CAGTTACGCTACTTGCATTACAGCTTACGAACCGAACGAGGCTTATGTCCACTGGGTTCGTGCCCGAATT
GATCACAGGCAGCAACGCTCTGTCATCGTTACAATCAACATGCTACCCTCCGCGAGATCATCCGTGTTTC
AAACCCGGCAGCTTAGTTGCCGTTCTTCCGAATAGCATCGGTAACATGAGCAAAGTCTGCCGCCTTACAA
CGGCTCTCCCGCTGACGCCGTCCCGGACTGATGGGCTGCCTGTATCGAGTGGTGATTTTGTGCCGAGCTG
CCGGTCGGGGAGCTGTTGGCTGGCTGGTGGCAGGATATATTGTGGTGTAAACAAATTGACGCTTAGACAA
CTTAATAACACATTGCGGACGTTTTTAATGTACTGAATTAACGCCGAATTGCTCTAGCATTCGCCATTCA
GGCTGCGCAACTGTTGGGAAGGGCGATCGGTGCGGGCCTCTTCGCTATTACGCCAGCTGGCGAAAGGGGG
ATGTGCTGCAAGGCGATTAAGTTGGGTAACGCCAGGGTTTTCCCAGTCACGACGTTGTAAAACGACGGCC
AGTGCCAAGCTAATTCTTCAAGACGTGCTCAAATCACTATTTCCACACCCCTATATTTCTATTGCACTCC
CTTTTAACTGTTTTTTATTACAAAAATGCCCTGGAAAATGCACTCCCTTTTTGTGTTTGTTTTTTTGTGA
AACGATGTTGTCAGGTAATTTATTTGTCAGTCTACTATGGTGGCCCATTATATTAATAGCAACTGTCGGT
CCAATAGACGACGTCGATTTTCTGCATTTGTTTAACCACGTGGATTTTATGACATTTTATATTAGTTAAT
TTGTAAAACCTACCCAATTAAAGACCTCATATGTTCTAAAGACTAATACTTAATGATAACAATTTTCTTT
TAGTGAAGAAAGGGATAATTAGTAAATATGGAACAAGGGCAGAAGATTTATTAAAGCCGCGTAAGAGACA
ACAAGTAGGTACGTGGAGTGTCTTAGGTGACTTACCCACATAACATAAAGTGACATTAACAAACATAGCT
AATGCTCCTATTTGAATAGTGCATATCAGCATACCTTATTACATATAGATAGGAGCAAACTCTAGCTAGA
TTGTTGAGAGCAGATCTCGGTGACGGGCAGGACCGGACGGGGCGGTACCGGCAGGCTGAAGTCCAGCTGC
CAGAAACCCACGTCATGCCAGTTCCCGTGCTTGAAGCCGGCCGCCCGCAGCATGCCGCGGGGGGCATATC
CGAGCGCCTCGTGCATGCGCACGCTCGGGTCGTTGGGCAGCCCGATGACAGCGACCACGCTCTTGAAGCC
CTGTGCCTCCAGGGACTTCAGCAGGTGGGTGTAGAGCGTGGAGCCCAGTCCCGTCCGCTGGTGGCGGGGG
GAGACGTACACGGTCGACTCGGCCGTCCAGTCGTAGGCGTTGCGTGCCTTCCAGGGGCCCGCGTAGGCGA
TGCCGGCGACCTCGCCGTCCACCTCGGCGACGAGCCAGGGATAGCGCTCCCGCAGACGGACGAGGTCGTC
CGTCCACTCCTGCGGTTCCTGCGGCTCGGTACGGAAGTTGACCGTGCTTGTCTCGATGTAGTGGTTGACG
ATGGTGCAGACCGCCGGCATGTCCGCCTCGGTGGCACGGCGGATGTCGGCCGGGCGTCGTTCTGGGCTCA
TGGTAGATCCCCCGTTCGTAAATGGTGAAAATTTTCAGAAAATTGCTTTTGCTTTAAAAGAAATGATTTA
AATTGCTGCAATAGAAGTAGAATGCTTGATTGCTTGAGATTCGTTTGTTTTGTATATGTTGTGTTGAGAA
TTAATTCTCGAGGTCCTCTCCAAATGAAATGAACTTCCTTATATAGAGGAAGGGTCTTGCGAAGGATAGT
GGGATTGTGCGTCATCCCTTACGTCAGTGGAGATATCACATCAATCCACTTGCTTTGAAGACGTGGTTGG
AACGTCTTCTTTTTCCACGATGCTCCTCGTGGGTGGGGGTCCATCTTTGGGACCACTGTCGGCAGAGGCA
TCTTCAACGATGGCCTTTCCTTTATCGCAATGATGGCATTTGTAGGAGCCACCTTCCTTTTCCACTATCT
TCACAATAAAGTGACAGATAGCTGGGCAATGGAATCCGAGGAGGTTTCCGGATATTACCCTTTGTTGAAA
AGTCTCAATTGCCCTTTGGTCTTCTGAGACTGTATCTTTGATATTTTTGGAGTAGACAAGCGTGTCGTGC
TCCACCATGTTGACCTGCAGGCATGCAAGCTCAAGCTTGCATGCCTGCAGGTCCTGCTGAGCCTCGACAT
GTTGTCGCAAAATTCGCCCTGGACCCGCCCAACGATTTGTCGTCACTGTCAAGGTTTGACCTGCACTTCA
TTTGGGGCCCACATACACCAAAAAAATGCTGCATAATTCTCGGGGCAGCAAGTCGGTTACCCGGCCGCCG
TGCTGGACCGGGTTGAATGGTGCCCGTAACTTTCGGTAGAGCGGACGGCCAATACTCAACTTCAAGGAAT
CTCACCCATGCGCGCCGGCGGGGAACCGGAGTTCCCTTCAGTGAGCGTTATTAGTTCGCCGCTCGGTGTG
TCGTAGATACTAGCCCCTGGGGCACTTTTGAAATTTGAATAAGATTTATGTAATCAGTCTTTTAGGTTTG
ACCGGTTCTGCCGCTTTTTTTAAAATTGGATTTGTAATAATAAAACGCAATTGTTTGTTATTGTGGCGCT
CTATCATAGATGTCGCTATAAACCTATTCAGCACAATATATTGTTTTCATTTTAATATTGTACATATAAG
TAGTAGGGTACAATCAGTAAATTGAACGGAGAATATTATTCATAAAAATACGATAGTAACGGGTGATATA
TTCATTAGAATGAACCGAAACCGGCGGTAAGGATCTGAGCTACACATGCTCAGGTTTTTTACAACGTGCA
CAACAGAATTGAAAGCAAATATCATGCGATCATAGGCGTCTCGCATATCTCATTAAAGCAGGACTCTAGA
CCCACTAGTCCTCCCGGGTCTGCGATCGCTCTGAGCTCCACTGAATTGAATTGTTTAAGGTTTGGTGAGC
CTAAAAGAATTTGAACTGGTTTTCAAATAAATGAGTTAAGATGTTAATTAGGAGAATTGAAGTTTATTAC
AATTTGGATTGGGGATTAGAATTTGAAGCTACATTTAAAATTCGAAAAAAAAAGACAGTGAAACTTAAAA
CGTTCATAAAAAGGACCAAAAGTTTTTAAAAAAATTGTCGCTAAAACTCAAACATATATATTACAATGCC
ATATGTGCTTATAAGGACTTAAGGAGCAGTTTCTTGGGTGGCTAGGGGATATGACATTTTTTTACTGCAC
AATAAATATCCTGGCCGTTGCACCCGGAGATGCACAGAGCTTTGAGCAGATCAGATGAATGATTAAATTG
TTTTGAAGAGAATCTATTCCTTCACACTGAATTCTTGCACAAAACCTTGACACTGAATTTAATTGTGCCA
AATCAACAATTCTTTTAGCCCAGGAAATATAATCCATTTTTTAATTTTCTGCTACTTATTTTCATCTTCT
TAATACAAAGATATACAAGTATTTTGCATATTCAGATTTTTTTTTGCCAAAACAATAAATCTAGCTATAT
ACATTTTCCTTTGACCAACTCGGCTACTAAAATTGGTTGGATTCTGATTTTACTATTTGTGAATTTCAAT
CTTAGCTTTGACCTATACCCAAAATAAACCCTCCTGATCTGTTTCTCCAGTGGCGAGAGACATGATTTAA
CGAGAGTTGAACACAAGATCTAGACTCTAGAATAAAAAAAGACACGAATATTAGAAAATGATCTAATATA
AAATAATTATAAGGAGTGAGACTTCAAATCTAGGTCAGCTAGCCCACCATCTTGTGGAGCTAGTTGGAAA
ACCCCTGGGTGTGTTTCTCTAGACTCTAGAATAACATTGATCAGCCTAACCAAACATAACGAACGAAGAT
TTAATATCAGGACATATATATGGATCTTGGCAAGTCAATTAATTAATTAATTAATTTCCAGCCCAACACC
TTACAGAAATTAGCATGTATGAGACTACTTGTAAGGAAAAACGAGCAATGAAAGATGCATGTGATCGATC
TGAATAAGAGGGGAAACAAAGAATTATAAACATATATGTATACCTTCCTAGGTCTCGGTCCGTCTGATAT
CTCTGGCGCGCCGGTACATACAAAAAGGGCTGCGGCCGCGGTGATGACTGATGAGTGTTTAAGGACCAAT
GGAGGAGAATGTTTGAGTTGTGAAGCGGAGAACCTGAGGCGTGGTTATTTATAGGGAAGAGAGGAAGGTG
AATGAGGGACAACGTCACAGAAGTAGGGTGCTGAGCTTGAGACATTCTTCAGTATGCATGGCTATGGAAG
CCTTGGGTGCTACACCTCATGAAGTTCATGGTGTGAGGTGGCTTCGGCATCTCAATTAAGTGACAAAGAG
AAAGGTGTTTCAGTGTTTCTATTGCAAATGGCAGAAACTCGTGATGACGAGGGGACCATGCATGGTTTCA
TTTCTTTTCTTCCTGGATTCTTTCTTTCCTTTTATATATGCAGGTTCATAATTTAAAAATTAGACTCGCT
TTCAATTTCTTAATTTCTCATTTTCCTCTTATATTACTGTACTAATGTTAACCACGTACACTTATTTTTT
TTTTAGTTTAATTTTGATAGATTGTGTTGATTTAAACATATTAATATTTTCAACCAAATAAAAATCATTT
TAGTAGATACGGCTTTTTAAATAATTATTAAAAATATTAACTATTTATCCTAAATGGCACATTTTAATTA
AAAAAAATCCGGTGTTGTAAGTGTTTTATTAATTTGTTTTGGCATTATTAAAGCAACTTTTTTTTTATTT
GTTGGCATTTTGAGTACGTACCATGGGTGAGATTCCTTGAAGTTGAGTATTGGCCGTCCGCTCTACCGAA
AGTTACGGGCACCATTCAACCCGGTCCAGCACGGCGGCCGGGTAACCGACTTGCTGCCCCGAGAATTATG
CAGCATTTTTGAATTCGGCACTGGCCGTCGTTTTACAACGTCGTGACTGGGAAAACCCTGGCGTTACCCA
ACTTAATCGCCTTGCAGCACATCCCCCTTTCGCCAGCTGGCGTAATAGCGAAGAGGCCCGCACCGATCGC
CCTTCCCAACAGTTGCGCAGCCTGAATGGCGAATGAGCTTGAGCTTGGATCAGATTGTCGTTTCCCGCCT
TCAGTTTAAACTATCAGTGTTTGACAGGATATATTGGCGGGTAAACCTAAGAGAAAAGAGCGTTTATTAG
AATAACGGATATTTAAAAGGGCGTGAAAAGGTTTATCCGTTCGTCCATTTGTATGTGCATGCCAACCACA
GGGTTCCCCTCGGGATCAA
