>Addgene plasmid #73934 | pMU103 | addgene partial sequence | sequence record 139932 | OCSterm-R 5'-GGCGGTAAGGATCTGAGCTA-3'
ATATCATGCGATCATAGGCGTCTCGCATATCTCATTAAAGCAGGACTCTAGACCCACTAGTCCTCCCGGG
TCTGCGATCGCTCTGAGCTCCACTGAATTGAATTGTTTAAGGTTTGGTGAGCCTAAAAGAATTTGAACTG
GTTTTCAAATAAATGAGTTAAGATGTTAATTAGGAGAATTGAAGTTTATTACAATTTGGATTGGGGATTA
GAATTTGAAGCTACATTTAAAATTCGAAAAAAAAAGACAGTGAAACTTAAAACGTTCATAAAAAGGACCA
AAAGTTTTTAAAAAAATTGTCGCTAAAACTCAAACATATATATTACAATGCCATATGTGCTTATAAGGAC
TTAAGGAGCAGTTTCTTGGGTGGCTAGGGGATATGACATTTTTTTACTGCACAATAAATATCCTGGCCGT
TGCACCCGGAGATGCACAGAGCTTTGAGCAGATCAGATGAATGATTAAATTGTTTTGAAGAGAATCTATT
CCTTCACACTGAATTCTTGCACAAAACCTTGACACTGAATTTAATTGTGCCAAATCAACAATTCTTTTAG
CCCAGGAAATATAATCCATTTTTTAATTTTCTGCTACTTATTTTCATCTTCTTAATACAA
