>Addgene plasmid #73934 | pMU103 | addgene partial sequence | sequence record 139991 | RB-F1 5'-ggataaaccttttcacgccc-3'
CGCTCTTTTCTCTTAGGTTTACCCGCCAATATATCCTGTCAAACACTGATAGTTTAAACTGAAGGCGGGA
AACGACAATCTGATCCAAGCTCAAGCTCCAATACGCAAACCGCCTCTCCCCGCGCGTTGGCCGATTCATT
AATGCAGCTGGCACGACAGGTTTCCCGACTGGAAAGCGGGCAGTGAGCGCAACGCAATTAATGTGAGTTA
GCTCACTCATTAGGCACCCCAGGCTTTACACTTTATGCTTCCGGCTCGTATGTTGTGTGGAATTGTGAGC
GGATAACAATTTCACACAGGAAACAGCTATGACATGATTACGAATTCTCAACACAACATATACAAAACAA
ACGAATCTCAAGCAATCAAGCATTCTACTTCTATTGCAGCAATTTAAATCATTTCTTTTAAAGCAAAAGC
AATTTTCTGAAAATTTTCACCATTTACGAACGATAGCCATGGTAAGTACGTACTCAAAATGCCAACAAAT
AAAAAAAAAGTTGCTTTAATAATGCCAAAACAAATTAATAAAACACTTACAACACCGGATTTTTTTTAAT
TAAAATGTGCCATTTAGGATAAATAGTTAATATTTTTAATAATTATTTAAAAAGCCGTATCTACTAAAAT
GATTTTTATTTGGTTGAAAATATTAATATGTTTAAATCAACACAATCTATCAAAATTAAACTAAAAAAAA
ATAAGTGTACGTGGTTAACATTAGTACAGTAATATAAGAGGAAAATGAGAAATTAAGAAATTGAAAGCGA
GTCTAATTTTTAAATTATGAACCTGCATATATAA
